>Addgene plasmid #226121 | pAM282 | addgene full sequence | sequence record 446594 | Addgene NGS Result
GATGAAGAAAATAATATGAATGAGGTGGGTTACGATGATATTGGTGGTTGTCGTAAGCAAATGGCTCAAA
TTAGGGAAATGGTTGAACTACCATTGAGACATCCTCAGTTGTTCAAGGCTATCGGTATCAAGCCACCAAG
AGGTGTTTTGATGTATGGTCCCCCTGGTACTGGTAAAACCTTGATGGCAAGAGCTGTTGCTAATGAGACC
GGTGCCTTTTTTTTCTTAATTAATGGTCCAGAAGTCATGTCAAAAATGGCTGGTGAATCAGAGTCTAACT
TAAGAAAGGCCTTTGAAGAAGCCGAAAAGAACGCTCCAGCCATCATTTTTATCGATGAAATCGATTCTAT
AGCTCCAAAGAGAGACAAGACTAATGGTGAAGTTGAGAGAAGAGTTGTCTCTCAATTGTTAACTTTAATG
GATGGTATGAAGGCAAGATCTAATGTTGTTGTCATTGCTGCTACCAATAGACCAAATTCGATTGATCCCG
CTTTAAGAAGATTTGGTAGATTCGATCGTGAAGTCGACATTGGTATCCCAGATGCTACAGGTAGACTTGA
AGTTCTACGTATTCACACCAAGAACATGAAGTTGGCTGATGATGTTGATTTGGAAGCATTGGCTGCTGAA
ACACACGGTTACGTGGGTGCTGATATTGCCTCTTTGTGTTCTGAAGCTGCCATGCAACAGATCCGTGAAA
AAATGGACTTGATAGATTTAGATGAAGATGAAATTGATGCAGAGGTGCTCGATTCTTTAGGAGTCACCAT
GGACAACTTCAGATTCGCATTGGGCAATTCAAACCCATCTGCATTGCGTGAAACCGTTGTTGAAAGTGTC
AATGTTACTTGGGATGACGTTGGTGGCCTAGATGAAATCAAGGAGGAATTGAAGGAAACTGTAGAATACC
CAGTCTTACATCCAGACCAATACACAAAGTTTGGGTTATCACCATCAAAGGGTGTGTTGTTCTACGGTCC
ACCAGGTACAGGTAAAACTTTGTTAGCAAAAGCTGTAGCTACTGAGGTTTCTGCCAACTTTATCTCAGTC
AAAGGTCCAGAATTATTGAGTATGTGGTATGGTGAATCGGAATCTAACATCCGTGATATTTTTGATAAGG
CAAGAGCAGCTGCACCAACCGTCGTTTTTCTAGATGAATTAGACTCCATTGCCAAGGCAAGAGGTGGTTC
CTTGGGTGATGCTGGTGGTGCTTCGGATAGAGTCGTCAACCAACTATTAACAGAAATGGATGGTATGAAT
GCTAAGAAAAATGTGTTCGTGATTGGTGCCACCAATAGGCCAGATCAAATTGATCCTGCTATTTTAAGAC
CTGGCAGATTGGATCAATTAATTTATGTTCCATTGCCAGATGAAAACGCTAGATTATCTATTCTAAATGC
TCAATTAAGGAAAACACCACTAGAACCAGGGCTAGAGTTAACTGCGATTGCCAAGGCCACTCAAGGTTTC
TCTGGTGCTGATTTACTCTATATTGTGCAGAGGGCTGCTAAATACGCTATCAAGGATTCTATCGAAGCTC
ACAGACAACACGAAGCTGAAAAGGAAGTGAAAGTAGAAGGTGAAGACGTGGAAATGACAGATGAGGGAGC
AAAGGCTGAACAAGAACCAGAAGTAGATCCTGTTCCATATATTACAAAGGAGCATTTCGCAGAAGCTATG
AAGACCGCTAAACGTTCTGTTTCAGATGCTGAATTGCGTCGTTATGAAGCATACTCACAGCAAATGAAAG
CATCTAGAGGTCAATTCAGTAATTTCAACTTTAATGACGCTCCATTAGGTACTACGGCTACGGACAATGC
TAACAGTAATAATAGTGCTCCAAGTGGAGCAGGTGCTGCATTTGGTTCTAATGCGGAGGAAGATGATGAT
TTGTATAGTTAGAAGCTTGCGGCCGCATAATGCTTAAGTCGAACAGAAAGTAATCGTATTGTACACGGCC
GCATAATCGAAATTAATACGACTCACTATAGGGGAATTGTGAGCGGATAACAATTCCCCATCTTAGTATA
TTAGTTAAGTATAAGAAGGAGATATACATATGGCAGATCTCAATTGGATATCGGCCGGCCACGCGATCGC
TGACGTCGGTACCCTCGAGTCTGGTAAAGAAACCGCTGCTGCGAAATTTGAACGCCAGCACATGGACTCG
TCTACTAGCGCAGCTTAATTAACCTAGGCTGCTGCCACCGCTGAGCAATAACTAGCATAACCCCTTGGGG
CCTCTAAACGGGTCTTGAGGGGTTTTTTGCTGAAAGGAGGAACTATATCCGGATTGGCGAATGGG
[124 nt withheld, positions 2306-2429]
C
[91 nt withheld, positions 2431-2521]
A
[49 nt withheld, positions 2523-2571]
CCTTTGACGTTGGAGTCCACGTTCTTT
[37 nt withheld, positions 2599-2635]
ACCCTATCTCGGTCTATTCTTTTGATTTATAAGGGATTTTGCCGATTTCGGCCTATTGGTTAAAAAATGA
GCTGATTTAACAAAAATTTAACGCGAATTTTAACAAAATATTAACGTTTACAATTTCTGGCGGCACGATG
GCATGAGATTATCAAAAAGGATCTTCACCTAGATCCTTTTAAATTAAAAATGAAGTTTTAAATCAATCTA
AAGTATATATGAGTAAACTTGGTCTGACAGTTACCAATGCTTAATCAGTGAGGCACCTATCTCAGCGATC
TGTCTATTTCGTTCATCCATAGTTGCCTGACTCCCCGTCGTGTAGATAACTACGATACGGGAGGGCTTAC
CATCTGGCCCCAGTGCTGCAATGATACCGCGAGACCCACGCTCACCGGCTCCAGATTTATCAGCAATAAA
CCAGCCAGCCGGAAGGGCCGAGCGCAGAAGTGGTCCTGCAACTTTATCCGCCTCCATCCAGTCTATTAAT
TGTTGCCGGGAAGCTAGAGTAAGTAGTTCGCCAGTTAATAGTTTGCGCAACGTTGTTGCCATTGCTACAG
GCATCGTGGTGTCACGCTCGTCGTTTGGTATGGCTTCATTCAGCTCCGGTTCCCAACGATCAAGGCGAGT
TACATGATCCCCCATGTTGTGCAAAAAAGCGGTTAGCTCCTTCGGTCCTCCGATCGTTGTCAGAAGTAAG
TTGGCCGCAGTGTTATCACTCATGGTTATGGCAGCACTGCATAATTCTCTTACTGTCATGCCATCCGTAA
GATGCTTTTCTGTGACTGGTGAGTACTCAACCAAGTCATTCTGAGAATAGTGTATGCGGCGACCGAGTTG
CTCTTGCCCGGCGTCAATACGGGATAATACCGCGCCACATAGCAGAACTTTAAAAGTGCTCATCATTGGA
AAACGTTCTTCGGGGCGAAAACTCTCAAGGATCTTACCGCTGTTGAGATCCAGTTCGATGTAACCCACTC
GTGCACCCAACTGATCTTCAGCATCTTTTACTTTCACCAGCGTTTCTGGGTGAGCAAAAACAGGAAGGCA
AAATGCCGCAAAAAAGGGAATAAGGGCGACACGGAAATGTTGAATACTCATACTCTTCCTTTTTCAATCA
TGATTGAAGCATTTATCAGGGTTATTGTCTCATGAGCGGATACATATTTGAATGTATTTAGAAAAATAAA
CAAATAGGTCATGACCAAAATCCCTTAACGTGAGTTTTCGTTCCACTGAGCGTCAGACCCCGTAGAAAAG
ATCAAAGGATCTTCTTGAGATCCTTTTTTTCTGCGCGTAATCTGCTGCTTGCAAACAAAAAAACCACCGC
TACCAGCGGTGGTTTGTTTGCCGGATCAAGAGCTACCAACTCTTTTTCCGAAGGTAACTGGCTTCAGCAG
AGCGCAGATACCAAATACTGTCCTTCTAGTGTAGCCGTAGTTAGGCCACCACTTCAAGAACTCTGTAGCA
CCGCCTACATACCTCGCTCTGCTAATCCTGTTACCAGTGGCTGCTGCCAGTGGCGATAAGTCGTGTCTTA
CCGGGTTGGACTCAAGACGATAGTTACCGGATAAGGCGCAGCGGTCGGGCTGAACGGGGGGTTCGTGCAC
ACAGCCCAGCTTGGAGCGAACGACCTACACCGAACTGAGATACCTACAGCGTGAGCTATGAGAAAGCGCC
ACGCTTCCCGAAGGGAGAAAGGCGGACAGGTATCCGGTAAGCGGCAGGGTCGGAACAGGAGAGCGCACGA
GGGAGCTTCCAGGGGGAAACGCCTGGTATCTTTATAGTCCTGTCGGGTTTCGCCACCTCTGACTTGAGCG
TCGATTTTTGTGATGCTCGTCAGGGGGGCGGAGCCTATGGAAAAACGCCAGCAACGCGGCCTTTTTACGG
TTCCTGGCCTTTTGCTGGCCTTTTGCTCACATGTTCTTTCCTGCGTTATCCCCTGATTCTGTGGATAACC
GTATTACCGCCTTTGAGTGAGCTGATACCGCTCGCCGCAGCCGAACGACCGAGCGCAGCGAGTCAGTGAG
CGAGGAAGCGGAAGAGCGCCTGATGCGGTATTTTCTCCTTACGCATCTGTGCGGTATTTCACACCGCAAT
GGTGCACTCTCAGTACAATCTGCTCTGATGCCGCATAGTTAAGCCAGTATACACTCCGCTATCGCTACGT
GACTGGGTCATGGCTGCGCCCCGACACCCGCCAACACCCGCTGACGCGCCCTGACGGGCTTGTCTGCTCC
CGGCATCCGCTTACAGACAAGCTGTGACCGTCTCCGGGAGCTGCATGTGTCAGAGGTTTTCACCGTCATC
ACCGAAACGCGCGAGGCAGCTGCGGTAAAGCTCATCAGCGTGGTCGTGAAGCGATTCACAGATGTCTGCC
TGTTCATCCGCGTCCAGCTCGTTGAGTTTCTCCAGAAGCGTTAATGTCTGGCTTCTGATAAAGCGGGCCA
TGTTAAGGGCGGTTTTTTCCTGTTTGGTCACTGATGCCTCCGTGTAAGGGGGATTTCTGTTCATGGGGGT
AATGATACCGATGAAACGAGAGAGGATGCTCACGATACGGGTTACTGATGATGAACATGCCCGGTTACTG
GAACGTTGTGAGGGTAAACAACTGGCGGTATGGATGCGGCGGGACCAGAGAAAAATCACTCAGGGTCAAT
GCCAGCGCTTCGTTAATACAGATGTAGGTGTTCCACAGGGTAGCCAGCAGCATCCTGCGATGCAGATCCG
GAACATAATGGTGCAGGGCGCTGACTTCCGCGTTTCCAGACTTTACGAAACACGGAAACCGAAGACCATT
CATGTTGTTGCTCAGGTCGCAGACGTTTTGCAGCAGCAGTCGCTTCACGTTCGCTCGCGTATCGGTGATT
CATTCTGCTAACCAGTAAGGCAACCCCGCCAGCCTAGCCGGGTCCTCAACGACAGGAGCACGATCATGCT
AGTCATGCCCCGCGCCCACCGGAAGGAGCTGACTGGGTTGAAGGCTCTCAAGGGCATCGGTCGAGATCCC
GGTGCCTAATGAGTGAGCTAACTTACATTAATTGCGTTGCGCTCACTGCCCGCTTTCCAGTCGGGAAACC
TGTCGTGCCAGCTGCATTAATGAATCGGCCAACGCGCGGGGAGAGGCGGTTTGCGTATTGGGCGCCAGGG
TGGTTTTTCTTTTCACCAGTGAGACGGGCAACAGCTGATTGCCCTTCACCGCCTGGCCCTGAGAGAGTTG
CAGCAAGCGGTCCACGCTGGTTTGCCCCAGCAGGCGAAAATCCTGTTTGATGGTGGTTAACGGCGGGATA
TAACATGAGCTGTCTTCGGTATCGTCGTATCCCACTACCGAGATGTCCGCACCAACGCGCAGCCCGGACT
CGGTAATGGCGCGCATTGCGCCCAGCGCCATCTGATCGTTGGCAACCAGCATCGCAGTGGGAACGATGCC
CTCATTCAGCATTTGCATGGTTTGTTGAAAACCGGACATGGCACTCCAGTCGCCTTCCCGTTCCGCTATC
GGCTGAATTTGATTGCGAGTGAGATATTTATGCCAGCCAGCCAGACGCAGACGCGCCGAGACAGAACTTA
ATGGGCCCGCTAACAGCGCGATTTGCTGGTGACCCAATGCGACCAGATGCTCCACGCCCAGTCGCGTACC
GTCTTCATGGGAGAAAATAATACTGTTGATGGGTGTCTGGTCAGAGACATCAAGAAATAACGCCGGAACA
TTAGTGCAGGCAGCTTCCACAGCAATGGCATCCTGGTCATCCAGCGGATAGTTAATGATCAGCCCACTGA
CGCGTTGCGCGAGAAGATTGTGCACCGCCGCTTTACAGGCTTCGACGCCGCTTCGTTCTACCATCGACAC
CACCACGCTGGCACCCAGTTGATCGGCGCGAGATTTAATCGCCGCGACAATTTGCGACGGCGCGTGCAGG
GCCAGACTGGAGGTGGCAACGCCAATCAGCAACGACTGTTTGCCCGCCAGTTGTTGTGCCACGCGGTTGG
GAATGTAATTCAGCTCCGCCATCGCCGCTTCCACTTTTTCCCGCGTTTTCGCAGAAACGTGGCTGGCCTG
GTTCACCACGCGGGAAACGGTCTGATAAGAGACACCGGCATACTCTGCGACATCGTATAACGTTACTGGT
TTCACATTCACCACCCTGAATTGACTCTCTTCCGGGCGCTATCATGCCATACCGCGAAAGGTTTTGCGCC
ATTCGATGGTGTCCGGGATCTCGACGCTCTCCCTTATGCGACTCCTGCATTAGGAAGCAGCCCAGTAGTA
GGTTGAGGCCGTTGAGCACCGCCGCCGCAAGGAATGGTGCATGCAAGGAGATGGCGCCCAACAGTCCCCC
GGCCACGGGGCCTGCCACCATACCCACGCCGAAACAAGCGCTCATGAGCCCGAAGTGGCGAGCCCGATCT
TCCCCATCGGTGATGTCGGCGATATAGGCGCCAGCAACCGCACCTGTGGCGCCGGTGATGCCGGCCACGA
TGCGTCCGGCGTAGAGGATCGAGATCGATCTCGATCCCGCGAAATTAATACGACTCACTATAGGGGAATT
GTGAGCGGATAACAATTCCCCTCTAGAAATAATTTTGTTTAACTTTAAGAAGGAGATATACCATGGGCAG
CAGCCATCACCATCATCACCACAGCCAGGATCCGCTGGAAGTTCTGTTCCAGGGGCCCATGGGTGAAGAA
CATAAACCACTTTTGGACGCCTCGGGTGTCGACCCTCGTGAGGAGGATAAAACCGCCACCGCCATTTTAA
GAAGAAAGAAGAAGGACAACATGCTTTTGGTGGACGATGCTATCAATGATGACAATTCTGTCATTGCTAT
TAATTCTAACACCATGGACAAATTGGAATTGTTCCGTGGTGACACCGTTCTCGTTAAGGGCAAGAAGAGA
AAAGATACTGTCTTAATTGTGTTGATCGATGACGAATTAGAAGACGGAGCATGCAGGATAAACCGTGTAG
TTCGTAACAATTTACGTATTAGGCTGGGTGATTTAGTTACAATTCATCCTTGCCCCGATATCAAATACGC
TACTAGAATTTCTGTGTTACCAATTGCTGATACGATCGAAGGTATAACTGGTAATCTTTTCGATGTTTTT
TTGAAGCCTTATTTTGTGGAAGCCTACAGACCAGTGAGGAAAGGCGACCATTTTGTTGTCAGAGGCGGTA
TGAGACAAGTCGAATTCAAGGTTGTGGATGTCGAACCTGAAGAATATGCCGTCGTTGCTCAGGATACTAT
TATTCACTGGGAAGGTGAGCCAATCAACAGGGAA
Features (pLannotate 1.2.2; 21 found; start..end, strand, type, name):
   1974..1992    +  promoter       T7 promoter: promoter for bacteriophage T7 RNA polymerase
   1993..2017    +  protein_bind   lac operator: The lac repressor binds to the lac operator to inhibit transcription in E. coli. This inhibition can be relieved by adding lactose or isopropyl-β-D-thiogalactopyranoside (IPTG). lac repressor encoded by lacI
   2126..2167    +  CDS            S-Tag (fragment): affinity and epitope tag derived from pancreatic ribonuclease A
   2197..2214    +  CDS            SET1 (fragment): solubility-enhancement tag derived from T7 phage gene 10B
   2222..2269    +  terminator     T7 terminator: transcription terminator for bacteriophage T7 RNA polymerase
   2306..2761    +  rep_origin     f1 ori (sequence partly withheld): f1 bacteriophage origin of replication; arrow indicates direction of (+) strand synthesis
   2876..3736    -  CDS            AmpR: β-lactamase; bla; confers resistance to ampicillin, carbenicillin, and related antibiotics
   3737..3829    -  promoter       AmpR promoter: bla
   3910..4498    +  rep_origin     ori: high-copy-number ColE1/pMB1/pBR322/pUC origin of replication
   4684..4823    -  misc_feature   bom: basis of mobility region from pBR322
   4925..5116    -  CDS            rop: Rop protein, which maintains plasmids at low copy number; rop
   5133..5513    +  CDS            YPB1_ECOLX: Protein predicted: Swiss-Prot protein existence level 4. From Escherichia coli.
   5575..5639    -  CDS            TcR (fragment): tetracycline efflux protein; tet; confers resistance to tetracycline
   5654..5675    -  protein_bind   CAP binding site: CAP binding activates transcription in the presence of cAMP. E. coli catabolite activator protein
   5688..6770    -  CDS            lacI: lac repressor; lacI; The lac repressor binds to the lac operator to inhibit transcription in E. coli. This inhibition can be relieved by adding lactose or isopropyl-β-D-thiogalactopyranoside (IPTG).
   6771..6848    -  promoter       lacI promoter: lacI
   6856..7135    -  CDS            TcR (fragment): tetracycline efflux protein; tet; confers resistance to tetracycline
   7161..7179    +  promoter       T7 promoter: promoter for bacteriophage T7 RNA polymerase
   7180..7204    +  protein_bind   lac operator: The lac repressor binds to the lac operator to inhibit transcription in E. coli. This inhibition can be relieved by adding lactose or isopropyl-β-D-thiogalactopyranoside (IPTG). lac repressor encoded by lacI
   7219..7241    +  RBS            RBS: efficient ribosome binding site from bacteriophage T7 gene 10 (Olins and Rangwala, 1989)
   7314..1899    +  CDS            CDC48 (across the origin): CDC48_YEAST - Experimental evidence at protein level: Swiss-Prot protein existence level 1. ATP-dependent chaperone which probably uses the energy provided by ATP hydrolysis to generate mechanical force to unfold substrate proteins, disassemble protein complexes, and disaggregate protein aggregates (PubMed:21454554, PubMed:31445887). By recruiting and promoting the degradation of ubiquitinated proteins, plays a role in the ubiquitin fusion degradation (UFD) pathway (PubMed:16428438). Has a role in the endoplasmic reticulum-associated degradation (ERAD) pathway which mediates the cytoplasmic el
