[The description below was written by a language model from this plasmid's Addgene catalogue record and pLannotate feature annotations shown in this document.]
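Description:
pAM282 is a bacterial expression plasmid built on the pET Duet backbone for recombinant production of Cdc48, the AAA+ ATPase of budding yeast (Saccharomyces cerevisiae, CDC48/YDL126C). The sequenced record is 7,919 nt. The plasmid is maintained in E. coli through a ColE1/pBR322-type origin accompanied by the bom mobilisation region and the rop gene, and is selected with ampicillin via β-lactamase expressed from its own promoter. The catalogue lists it as high copy, although rop normally holds copy number down. An f1 origin is also present, along with short remnants of a tetracycline resistance gene that are leftovers of the backbone and not functional markers.

The Duet architecture provides two T7 promoter/lac operator units, and a plasmid-borne lacI gene supplies the repressor, so that transcription depends on T7 RNA polymerase and is induced with IPTG in a suitable expression host. The CDC48 coding sequence occupies the first unit, downstream of the T7 promoter, lac operator and the T7 gene 10 ribosome binding site, and it spans the numbering origin of the circular record. According to the catalogue, the insert is His6-3C-Cdc48, meaning an N-terminal hexahistidine tag for metal-affinity purification followed by a 3C protease site for tag removal. These short elements were not annotated separately, but a gap between the ribosome binding site and the annotated Cdc48 sequence is consistent with them. The second T7/lac operator unit appears to carry no insert, with only the vector's S-tag fragment and the T7 terminator downstream. The purified protein is suited to in vitro biochemical work, and the associated publication examined how the Ufd1 cofactor governs polyubiquitin chain engagement by Cdc48.
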