Addgene plasmid #226121: pAM282
Purpose: Expression of cdc48
Depositing lab: Andreas Martin. Depositing organization: University of California, Berkeley. Publication: The Ufd1 cofactor determines the linkage specificity of polyubiquitin chain engagement by the AAA+ ATPase Cdc48. Williams C, Dong KC, Arkinson C, Martin A. Mol Cell. 2023 Mar 2;83(5):759-769.e7. doi: 10.1016/j.molcel.2023.01.016. Epub 2023 Feb 2. PubMed 36736315.
Backbone
  Vector backbone: pET DUET
  Vector type: Bacterial Expression
Growth in bacteria
  Bacterial resistance: Ampicillin, 100 μg/mL
  Growth temperature: 37°C
  Growth strain: DH5alpha
  Copy number: High Copy
Gene/Insert
  Gene/Insert name: His6-3C-Cdc48
  Species: S. cerevisiae (budding yeast)
  Entrez Gene: CDC48 (a.k.a. YDL126C)
  Cloning method: Unknown
  Sequencing primers: 5′ Unknown
Terms and licenses: Academic/Nonprofit Terms; Industry Terms: Not Available to Industry
How to cite: pAM282 was a gift from Andreas Martin (Addgene plasmid # 226121 ; http://n2t.net/addgene:226121 ; RRID:Addgene_226121)
